>Addgene plasmid #67010 | pMAL-c5X-poly-EAK9 | depositor full sequence | sequence record 115451 | Full Sequence
CCGACACCATCGAATGGTGCAAAACCTTTCGCGGTATGGCATGATAGCGCCCGGAAGAGAGTCAATTCAG
GGTGGTGAATGTGAAACCAGTAACGTTATACGATGTCGCAGAGTATGCCGGTGTCTCTTATCAGACCGTT
TCCCGCGTGGTGAACCAGGCCAGCCACGTTTCTGCGAAAACGCGGGAAAAAGTGGAAGCGGCGATGGCGG
AGCTGAATTACATTCCCAACCGCGTGGCACAACAACTGGCGGGCAAACAGTCGTTGCTGATTGGCGTTGC
CACCTCCAGTCTGGCCCTGCACGCGCCGTCGCAAATTGTCGCGGCGATTAAATCTCGCGCCGATCAACTG
GGTGCCAGCGTGGTGGTGTCGATGGTAGAACGAAGCGGCGTCGAAGCCTGTAAAGCGGCGGTGCACAATC
TTCTCGCGCAACGCGTCAGTGGGCTGATCATTAACTATCCGCTGGATGACCAGGATGCCATTGCTGTGGA
AGCTGCCTGCACTAATGTTCCGGCGTTATTTCTTGATGTCTCTGACCAGACACCCATCAACAGTATTATT
TTCTCCCATGAAGACGGTACGCGACTGGGCGTGGAGCATCTGGTCGCATTGGGTCACCAGCAAATCGCGC
TGTTAGCGGGCCCATTAAGTTCTGTCTCGGCGCGTCTGCGTCTGGCTGGCTGGCATAAATATCTCACTCG
CAATCAAATTCAGCCGATAGCGGAACGGGAAGGCGACTGGAGTGCCATGTCCGGTTTTCAACAAACCATG
CAAATGCTGAATGAGGGCATCGTTCCCACTGCGATGCTGGTTGCCAACGATCAGATGGCGCTGGGCGCAA
TGCGCGCCATTACCGAGTCCGGGCTGCGCGTTGGTGCGGATATTTCGGTAGTGGGATACGACGATACCGA
AGACAGCTCATGTTATATCCCGCCGTTAACCACCATCAAACAGGATTTTCGCCTGCTGGGGCAAACCAGC
GTGGACCGCTTGCTGCAACTCTCTCAGGGCCAGGCGGTGAAGGGCAATCAGCTGTTGCCCGTCTCACTGG
TGAAAAGAAAAACCACCCTGGCGCCCAATACGCAAACCGCCTCTCCCCGCGCGTTGGCCGATTCATTAAT
GCAGCTGGCACGACAGGTTTCCCGACTGGAAAGCGGGCAGTGAGCGCAACGCAATTAATGTAAGTTAGCT
CACTCATTAGGCACAATTCTCATGTTTGACAGCTTATCATCGACTGCACGGTGCACCAATGCTTCTGGCG
TCAGGCAGCCATCGGAAGCTGTGGTATGGCTGTGCAGGTCGTAAATCACTGCATAATTCGTGTCGCTCAA
GGCGCACTCCCGTTCTGGATAATGTTTTTTGCGCCGACATCATAACGGTTCTGGCAAATATTCTGAAATG
AGCTGTTGACAATTAATCATCGGCTCGTATAATGTGTGGAATTGTGAGCGGATAACAATTTCACACAGGA
AACAGCCAGTCCGTTTAGGTGTTTTCACGAGCAATTGACCAACAAGGACCATAGATTATGAAAATCGAAG
AAGGTAAACTGGTAATCTGGATTAACGGCGATAAAGGCTATAACGGTCTCGCTGAAGTCGGTAAGAAATT
CGAGAAAGATACCGGAATTAAAGTCACCGTTGAGCATCCGGATAAACTGGAAGAGAAATTCCCACAGGTT
GCGGCAACTGGCGATGGCCCTGACATTATCTTCTGGGCACACGACCGCTTTGGTGGCTACGCTCAATCTG
GCCTGTTGGCTGAAATCACCCCGGACAAAGCGTTCCAGGACAAGCTGTATCCGTTTACCTGGGATGCCGT
ACGTTACAACGGCAAGCTGATTGCTTACCCGATCGCTGTTGAAGCGTTATCGCTGATTTATAACAAAGAT
CTGCTGCCGAACCCGCCAAAAACCTGGGAAGAGATCCCGGCGCTGGATAAAGAACTGAAAGCGAAAGGTA
AGAGCGCGCTGATGTTCAACCTGCAAGAACCGTACTTCACCTGGCCGCTGATTGCTGCTGACGGGGGTTA
TGCGTTCAAGTATGAAAACGGCAAGTACGACATTAAAGACGTGGGCGTGGATAACGCTGGCGCGAAAGCG
GGTCTGACCTTCCTGGTTGACCTGATTAAAAACAAACACATGAATGCAGACACCGATTACTCCATCGCAG
AAGCTGCCTTTAATAAAGGCGAAACAGCGATGACCATCAACGGCCCGTGGGCATGGTCCAACATCGACAC
CAGCAAAGTGAATTATGGTGTAACGGTACTGCCGACCTTCAAGGGTCAACCATCCAAACCGTTCGTTGGC
GTGCTGAGCGCAGGTATTAACGCCGCCAGTCCGAACAAAGAGCTGGCAAAAGAGTTCCTCGAAAACTATC
TGCTGACTGATGAAGGTCTGGAAGCGGTTAATAAAGACAAACCGCTGGGTGCCGTAGCGCTGAAGTCTTA
CGAGGAAGAGTTGGTGAAAGATCCGCGTATTGCCGCCACTATGGAAAACGCCCAGAAAGGTGAAATCATG
CCGAACATCCCGCAGATGTCCGCTTTCTGGTATGCCGTGCGTACTGCGGTGATCAACGCCGCCAGCGGTC
GTCAGACTGTCGATGAAGCCCTGAAAGACGCGCAGACTAATTCGAGCTCGAACAACAACAACAATAACAA
TAACAACAACCTCGGGATCGAGGGAAGGTCTTCCGGTGCAGAGGCTGAAGCTAAGGCTAAGGCTGAGGCA
GAAGCAAAGGCGAAAGCTGAAGCGGAAGCTAAAGCAAAAGCGGAAGCAGAAGCTAAAGCGAAAGCAGAAG
CAGAAGCCAAAGCAAAGGCTGAAGCCGAAGCGAAAGCTAAGGCAGAAGCCGAGGCAAAAGCAAAAGCAGA
AGCGGAGGCGAAGGCAAAAGCTGAGGCGGAGGCTAAAGCCAAAGCTGAAGCAGAGGCTAAAGCTAAAGCA
GAGGCAGAAGCTAAGGCCAAGGCAGAGGCCGAGGCTAAGGCAAAGGCCGAAGCAGAAGCAAAAGCTAAAG
CTGAAGCTGAAGCCAAGGCTAAAGCTGAGGCTGAAGCGAAGGCTAAAGCAGAAGCTGAAGCTAAAGCTAA
GGCGGAAGCTGAGGCCAAAGCTAAAGCCGAAGCTGAAGCAAAAGCCAAGGGCTCGGGACATCATCACCAC
CATCATTAATAATGAGCTTCAAATAAAACGAAAGGCTCAGTCGAAAGACTGGGCCTTTCGTTTTATCTGT
TGTTTGTCGGTGAACGCTCTCCTGAGTAGGACAAATCCGCCGGGAGCGGATTTGAACGTTGCGAAGCAAC
GGCCCGGAGGGTGGCGGGCAGGACGCCCGCCATAAACTGCCAGGCATCAAATTAAGCAGAAGGCCATCCT
GACGGATGGCCTTTTTGCGTTTCTACAAACTCTTTCGGTCCGTTGTTTATTTTTCTAAATACATTCAAAT
ATGTATCCGCTCATGAGACAATAACCCTGATAAATGCTTCAATAATATTGAAAAAGGAAGAGTATGAGTA
TTCAACATTTCCGTGTCGCCCTTATTCCCTTTTTTGCGGCATTTTGCCTTCCTGTTTTTGCTCACCCAGA
AACGCTGGTGAAAGTAAAAGATGCTGAAGATCAGTTGGGTGCACGAGTGGGTTACATCGAACTGGATCTC
AACAGCGGTAAGATCCTTGAGAGTTTTCGCCCCGAAGAACGTTTCCCAATGATGAGCACTTTTAAAGTTC
TGCTATGTGGCGCGGTATTATCCCGTGTTGACGCCGGGCAAGAGCAACTCGGTCGCCGCATACACTATTC
TCAGAATGACTTGGTTGAGTACTCACCAGTCACAGAAAAGCATCTTACGGATGGCATGACAGTAAGAGAA
TTATGCAGTGCTGCCATAACCATGAGTGATAACACTGCGGCCAACTTACTTCTGACAACGATCGGAGGAC
CGAAGGAGCTAACCGCTTTTTTGCACAACATGGGGGATCATGTAACTCGCCTTGATCGTTGGGAACCGGA
GCTGAATGAAGCCATACCAAACGACGAGCGTGACACCACGATGCCTGTAGCAATGGCAACAACGTTGCGC
AAACTATTAACTGGCGAACTACTTACTCTAGCTTCCCGGCAACAATTAATAGACTGGATGGAGGCGGATA
AAGTTGCAGGACCACTTCTGCGCTCGGCCCTTCCGGCTGGCTGGTTTATTGCTGATAAATCTGGAGCCGG
TGAGCGTGGGTCTCGCGGTATCATTGCAGCACTGGGGCCAGATGGTAAGCCCTCCCGTATCGTAGTTATC
TACACGACGGGGAGTCAGGCAACTATGGATGAACGAAATAGACAGATCGCTGAGATAGGTGCCTCACTGA
TTAAGCATTGGTAACTGTCAGACCAAGTTTACTCATATATACTTTAGATTGATTTCCTTAGGACTGAGCG
TCAACCCCGTAGAAAAGATCAAAGGATCTTCTTGAGATCCTTTTTTTCTGCGCGTAATCTGCTGCTTGCA
AACAAAAAAACCACCGCTACCAGCGGTGGTTTGTTTGCCGGATCAAGAGCTACCAACTCTTTTTCCGAAG
GTAACTGGCTTCAGCAGAGCGCAGATACCAAATACTGTCCTTCTAGTGTAGCCGTAGTTAGGCCACCACT
TCAAGAACTCTGTAGCACCGCCTACATACCTCGCTCTGCTAATCCTGTTACCAGTGGCTGCTGCCAGTGG
CGATAAGTCGTGTCTTACCGGGTTGGACTCAAGACGATAGTTACCGGATAAGGCGCAGCGGTCGGGCTGA
ACGGGGGGTTCGTGCACACAGCCCAGCTTGGAGCGAACGACCTACACCGAACTGAGATACCTACAGCGTG
AGCTATGAGAAAGCGCCACGCTTCCCGAAGGGAGAAAGGCGGACAGGTATCCGGTAAGCGGCAGGGTCGG
AACAGGAGAGCGCACGAGGGAGCTTCCAGGGGGAAACGCCTGGTATCTTTATAGTCCTGTCGGGTTTCGC
CACCTCTGACTTGAGCGTCGATTTTTGTGATGCTCGTCAGGGGGGCGGAGCCTATGGAAAAACGCCAGCA
ACGCGGCCTTTTTACGGTTCCTGGCCTTTTGCTGGCCTTTTGCTCACATGTTCTTTCCTGCGTTATCCCC
TGATTCTGTGGATAACCGTATTACCGCCTTTGAGTGAGCTGATACCGCTCGCCGCAGCCGAACGACCGAG
CGCAGCGAGTCAGTGAGCGAGGAAGCGGAAGAGCGCCTGATGCGGTATTTTCTCCTTACGCATCTGTGCG
GTATTTCACACCGCATATAAGGTGCACTGTGACTGGGTCATGGCTGCGCCCCGACACCCGCCAACACCCG
CTGACGCGCCCTGACGGGCTTGTCTGCTCCCGGCATCCGCTTACAGACAAGCTGTGACCGTCTCCGGGAG
CTGCATGTGTCAGAGGTTTTCACCGTCATCACCGAAACGCGCGAGGCAGCTGCGGTAAAGCTCATCAGCG
TGGTCGTGCAGCGATTCACAGATGTCTGCCTGTTCATCCGCGTCCAGCTCGTTGAGTTTCTCCAGAAGCG
TTAATGTCTGGCTTCTGATAAAGCGGGCCATGTTAAGGGCGGTTTTTTCCTGTTTGGTCACTGATGCCTC
CGTGTAAGGGGGATTTCTGTTCATGGGGGTAATGATACCGATGAAACGAGAGAGGATGCTCACGATACGG
GTTACTGATGATGAACATGCCCGGTTACTGGAACGTTGTGAGGGTAAACAACTGGCGGTATGGATGCGGC
GGGACCAGAGAAAAATCACTCAGGGTCAATGCCAGCGCTTCGTTAATACAGATGTAGGTGTTCCACAGGG
TAGCCAGCAGCATCCTGCGATGCAGATCCGGAACATAATGGTGCAGGGCGCTGACTTCCGCGTTTCCAGA
CTTTACGAAACACGGAAACCGAAGACCATTCATGTTGTTGCTCAGGTCGCAGACGTTTTGCAGCAGCAGT
CGCTTCACGTTCGCTCGCGTATCGGTGATTCATTCTGCTAACCAGTAAGGCAACCCCGCCAGCCTAGCCG
GGTCCTCAACGACAGGAGCACGATCATGCGCACCCGTGGCCAGGACCCAACGCTGCCCGAAATT
Features (pLannotate 1.2.2; 16 found; start..end, strand, type, name):
      3..80      +  promoter       lacIq promoter: lacI (mutant); In the lacIq allele, a single base change in the promoter boosts expression of the lacI gene about 10-fold.
     81..1163    +  CDS            lacI: lac repressor; lacI; The lac repressor binds to the lac operator to inhibit transcription in E. coli. This inhibition can be relieved by adding lactose or isopropyl-β-D-thiogalactopyranoside (IPTG).
   1176..1197    +  protein_bind   CAP binding site: CAP binding activates transcription in the presence of cAMP. E. coli catabolite activator protein
   1216..1233    +  promoter       tet promoter (fragment): E. coli promoter for tetracycline efflux protein gene
   1406..1434    +  promoter       tac promoter: strong E. coli promoter; hybrid between the trp and lac UV5 promoters
   1442..1458    +  protein_bind   lac operator: The lac repressor binds to the lac operator to inhibit transcription in E. coli. This inhibition can be relieved by adding lactose or isopropyl-β-D-thiogalactopyranoside (IPTG). lac repressor encoded by lacI
   1528..2628    +  CDS            MBP: maltose binding protein from E. coli; malE (mutated); This version of the gene does not encode a signal sequence, so MBP will remain in the cytosol.
   3170..3256    +  terminator     rrnB T1 terminator: Escherichia coli rrnB; transcription terminator T1 from the E. coli rrnB gene
   3348..3375    +  terminator     rrnB T2 terminator: transcription terminator T2 from the E. coli rrnB gene
   3422..3493    +  promoter       AmpR promoter: bla
   3494..4354    +  CDS            AmpR: β-lactamase; bla; confers resistance to ampicillin, carbenicillin, and related antibiotics
   4442..5030    +  rep_origin     ori: high-copy-number ColE1/pMB1/pBR322/pUC origin of replication
   5216..5268    -  misc_feature   bom (fragment): basis of mobility region from pBR322
   5279..5298    -  misc_feature   bom (fragment): basis of mobility region from pBR322
   5400..5591    -  CDS            rop: Rop protein, which maintains plasmids at low copy number; rop
   5608..5988    +  CDS            YPB1_ECOLX: Protein predicted: Swiss-Prot protein existence level 4. From Escherichia coli.
