[The description below was written by a language model from this plasmid's Addgene catalogue record and pLannotate feature annotations shown in this document.]
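Description:
pMAL-c5X-poly-EAK9 is a bacterial expression plasmid built on the commercial pMAL-c5X backbone for producing a synthetic repetitive polypeptide, poly-EAK9, as a fusion to maltose-binding protein (MBP) in E. coli. It replicates from a ColE1/pMB1-type origin. The accompanying rop gene, together with fragments of the pBR322 bom region, fits the catalogue's low-copy designation even though the generic annotation labels this origin family high-copy. Selection is by ampicillin through the bla (β-lactamase) gene under its own promoter.

Expression is driven by the hybrid tac promoter followed by a lac operator. The plasmid carries its own lacI gene under the up-mutated lacIq promoter, so transcription is repressed until it is induced with IPTG. The malE coding sequence in this backbone lacks a signal peptide, so the fusion protein stays in the cytoplasm. According to the record, MBP is followed by a Factor Xa cleavage site, then the poly-EAK9 insert introduced by Gibson assembly, with a C-terminal His6 tag. The automated feature table does not annotate the insert, the protease site or the His tag, but an unannotated stretch between the end of MBP and the rrnB T1/T2 terminators is where they would lie. MBP typically aids solubility and allows amylose affinity purification, the His6 tag offers a second purification handle, and Factor Xa cleavage can release the polypeptide from its carrier.

The record does not define the EAK9 repeat unit or the number of repeats. The associated publication concerns codon scrambling as a way to synthesise and amplify genes for highly repetitive proteins, which suggests this construct serves to express one such gene.
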