Addgene plasmid #67010: pMAL-c5X-poly-EAK9
Purpose: Expresses malE-poly-EAK9 in E. coli
Depositing lab: Ashutosh Chilkoti. Depositing organization: Duke University. Publication: Combinatorial codon scrambling enables scalable gene synthesis and amplification of repetitive proteins. Tang NC, Chilkoti A. Nat Mater. 2016 Jan 4. doi: 10.1038/nmat4521. PubMed 26726995.
Backbone
  Vector backbone: pMAL-c5X
  Backbone manufacturer: New England Biolabs
  Backbone size w/o insert (bp): 5677
  Vector type: Bacterial Expression
Growth in bacteria
  Bacterial resistance: Ampicillin, 100 μg/mL
  Growth temperature: 30°C
  Growth strain: DH5alpha
  Copy number: Low Copy
Gene/Insert
  Gene/Insert name: malE-poly-EAK9
  Species: Synthetic
  Promoter: tac
  Tag / fusion protein: malE-Factor Xa (N terminal on backbone); His6 (C terminal on backbone)
  Cloning method: Gibson Cloning
  Sequencing primers: 5′ GGTCGTCAGACTGTCGATGAAGCC; 3′ TGTCCTACTCAGGAGAGCGTTCAC
Terms and licenses: Academic/Nonprofit Terms; Industry Terms: Not Available to Industry
How to cite: pMAL-c5X-poly-EAK9 was a gift from Ashutosh Chilkoti (Addgene plasmid # 67010 ; http://n2t.net/addgene:67010 ; RRID:Addgene_67010)
