>Addgene plasmid #67010 | pMAL-c5X-poly-EAK9 | addgene partial sequence | sequence record 118555 | Amp-R 5'-ATAATACCGCGCCACATAGC-3'
AAACTCTCAAGGATCTTACCGCTGTTGAGATCCAGTTCGATGTAACCCACTCGTGCACCCAACTGATCTT
CAGCATCTTTTACTTTCACCAGCGTTTCTGGGTGAGCAAAAACAGGAAGGCAAAATGCCGCAAAAAAGGG
AATAAGGGCGACACGGAAATGTTGAATACTCATACTCTTCCTTTTTCAATATTATTGAAGCATTTATCAG
GGTTATTGTCTCATGAGCGGATACATATTTGAATGTATTTAGAAAAATAAACAACGGACCGAAAGAGTTT
GTAGAAACGCAAAAAGGCCATCCGTCAGGATGGCCTTCTGCTTAATTTGATGCCTGGCAGTTTATGGCGG
GCGTCCTGCCCGCCACCCTCCGGGCCGTTGCTTCGCAACGTTCAAATCCGCTCCCGGCGGATTTGTCCTA
CTCAGGAGAGCGTTCACCGACAAACA
