>Addgene plasmid #67010 | pMAL-c5X-poly-EAK9 | addgene partial sequence | sequence record 118556 | MBP-F 5'-GATGAAGCCCTGAAAGACGCGCAG-3'
ACAATAACAACAACCTCGGGATCGAAGGAAGGTCTTCCGGTGCAGAGGCTGAAGCTAAGGCTAAGGCTGA
GGCAGAAGCAAAGGCGAAAGCTGAAGCGGAAGCTAAAGCAAAAGCGGAAGCAGAAGCTAAAGCGAAAGCA
GAAGCAGAAGCCAAAGCAAAGGCTGAAGCCGAAGCGAAAGCTAAGGCAGAAGCCGAGGCAAAAGCAAAAG
CAGAAGCGGAGGCGAAGGCAAAAGCTGAGGCGGAGGCTAAAGCCAAAGCTGAAGCAGAGGCTAAAGCTAA
AGCAGAGGCAGAAGCTAAGGCCAAGGCAGAGGCCGAGGCTAAGGCAAAGGCCGAAGCAGAAGCAAAAGCT
AAAGCTGAAGCTGAAGCCAAGGCTAAAGCTGAGGCTGAAGCGAAGGCTAAAGCAGAAGCTGAAGCTAAAG
CTAAGGCGGAAGCTGAGGCCAAAGCTAAAGCCGAAGCTGAAGCAAAAGCCAAGGGCTCGGGACATCATCA
CCACCATCATTAATAATGAAAGCTTCAAATAAAACGAAAGGCTCAGTCGAAAGACTGGGCCTTTCGTTTT
ATCTGTTGTTTGTCGGTGAACGCTCTCCTGAGTAGGACAAATCCGCCGGGAGCGGATTTGAACGTTGCGA
AGCAACGGCCCGGAGGG
